>Addgene plasmid #164527 | GP734 | addgene full sequence | sequence record 325308 | Addgene NGS Result
ATTACAAAATTTGTGAAAGATTGACTGGTATTCTTAACTATGTTGCTCCTTTTACGCTATGTGGATACGC
TGCTTTAATGCCTTTGTATCATGCTATTGCTTCCCGTATGGCTTTCATTTTCTCCTCCTTGTATAAATCC
TGGTTGCTGTCTCTTTATGAGGAGTTGTGGCCCGTTGTCAGGCAACGTGGCGTGGTGTGCACTGTGTTTG
CTGACGCAACCCCCACTGGTTGGGGCATTGCCACCACCTGTCAGCTCCTTTCCGGGACTTTCGCTTTCCC
CCTCCCTATTGCCACGGCGGAACTCATCGCCGCCTGCCTTGCCCGCTGCTGGACAGGGGCTCGGCTGTTG
GGCACTGACAATTCCGTGGTGTTGTCGGGGAAATCATCGTCCTTTCCTTGGCTGCTCGCCTGTGTTGCCA
CCTGGATTCTGCGCGGGACGTCCTTCTGCTACGTCCCTTCGGCCCTCAATCCAGCGGACCTTCCTTCCCG
CGGCCTGCTGCCGGCTCTGCGGCCTCTTCCGCGTCTTCGCCTTCGCCCTCAGACGAGTCGGATCTCCCTT
TGGGCCGCCTCCCCGCCTGGTACCTTTAAGACCAATGACTTACAAGGCAGCTGTAGATCTTAGCCACTTT
TTAAAAGAAAAGGGGGGACTGGAAGGGCTAATTCACTCCCAACGAAGACAAGATCACCTGCAGGACAGGC
GCGCCCTGCTTTTTGCTTGTACTGGGTCTCTCTGGTTAGACCAGATCTGAGCCTGGGAGCTCTCTGGCTA
ACTAGGGAACCCACTGCTTAAGCCTCAATAAAGCTTGCCTTGAGTGCTTCAAGTAGTGTGTGCCCGTCTG
TTGTGTGACTCTGGTAACTAGAGATCCCTCAGACCCTTTTAGTCAGTGTGGAAAATCTCTAGCACCCGGG
CGATTAAGGAAAGGGCTAGATCATTCTTGAAGACGAAAGGGCCTCGTGATACGCCTATTTTTATAGGTTA
ATGTCATGATAATAATGGTTTCTTAGACGTCAGGTGGCACTTTTCGGGGAAATGTGCGCGGAACCCCTAT
TTGTTTATTTTTCTAAATACATTCAAATATGTATCCGCTCATGAGACAATAACCCTGATAAATGCTTCAA
TAATATTGAAAAAGGAAGAGTATGAGTATTCAACATTTCCGTGTCGCCCTTATTCCCTTTTTTGCGGCAT
TTTGCCTTCCTGTTTTTGCTCACCCAGAAACGCTGGTGAAAGTAAAAGATGCTGAAGATCAGTTGGGTGC
ACGAGTGGGTTACATCGAACTGGATCTCAACAGCGGTAAGATCCTTGAGAGTTTTCGCCCCGAAGAACGT
TTTCCAATGATGAGCACTTTTAAAGTTCTGCTATGTGGCGCGGTATTATCCCGTGTTGACGCCGGGCAAG
AGCAACTCGGTCGCCGCATACACTATTCTCAGAATGACTTGGTTGAGTACTCACCAGTCACAGAAAAGCA
TCTTACGGATGGCATGACAGTAAGAGAATTATGCAGTGCTGCCATAACCATGAGTGATAACACTGCGGCC
AACTTACTTCTGACAACGATCGGAGGACCGAAGGAGCTAACCGCTTTTTTGCACAACATGGGGGATCATG
TAACTCGCCTTGATCGTTGGGAACCGGAGCTGAATGAAGCCATACCAAACGACGAGCGTGACACCACGAT
GCCTGTAGCAATGGCAACAACGTTGCGCAAACTATTAACTGGCGAACTACTTACTCTAGCTTCCCGGCAA
CAATTAATAGACTGGATGGAGGCGGATAAAGTTGCAGGACCACTTCTGCGCTCGGCCCTTCCGGCTGGCT
GGTTTATTGCTGATAAATCTGGAGCCGGTGAGCGTGGGTCTCGCGGTATCATTGCAGCACTGGGGCCAGA
TGGTAAGCCCTCCCGTATCGTAGTTATCTACACGACGGGGAGTCAGGCAACTATGGATGAACGAAATAGA
CAGATCGCTGAGATAGGTGCCTCACTGATTAAGCATTGGTAACTGTCAGACCAAGTTTACTCATATATAC
TTTAGATTGATTTAAAACTTCATTTTTAATTTAAAAGGATCTAGGTGAAGATCCTTTTTGATAATCTCAT
GACCAAAATCCCTTAACGTGAGTTTTCGTTCCACTGAGCGTCAGACCCCGTAGAAAAGATCAAAGGATCT
TCTTGAGATCCTTTTTTTCTGCGCGTAATCTGCTGCTTGCAAACAAAAAAACCACCGCTACCAGCGGTGG
TTTGTTTGCCGGATCAAGAGCTACCAACTCTTTTTCCGAAGGTAACTGGCTTCAGCAGAGCGCAGATACC
AAATACTGTTCTTCTAGTGTAGCCGTAGTTAGGCCACCACTTCAAGAACTCTGTAGCACCGCCTACATAC
CTCGCTCTGCTAATCCTGTTACCAGTGGCTGCTGCCAGTGGCGATAAGTCGTGTCTTACCGGGTTGGACT
CAAGACGATAGTTACCGGATAAGGCGCAGCGGTCGGGCTGAACGGGGGGTTCGTGCACACAGCCCAGCTT
GGAGCGAACGACCTACACCGAACTGAGATACCTACAGCGTGAGCTATGAGAAAGCGCCACGCTTCCCGAA
GGGAGAAAGGCGGACAGGTATCCGGTAAGCGGCAGGGTCGGAACAGGAGAGCGCACGAGGGAGCTTCCAG
GGGGAAACGCCTGGTATCTTTATAGTCCTGTCGGGTTTCGCCACCTCTGACTTGAGCGTCGATTTTTGTG
ATGCTCGTCAGGGGGGCGGAGCCTATGGAAAAACGCCAGCAACGCGGCCTTTTTACGGTTCCTGGCCTTT
TGCTGGCCTTTTGCTCACATGTTCTTTCCTGCGTTATCCCCTGATTCTGTGGATAACCGTATTACCGCCT
TTGAGTGAGCTGATACCGCTCGCCGCAGCCGAACGACCGAGCGCAGCGAGTCAGTGAGCGAGGAAGCGGA
AGAGCGCCCAATACGCAAACCGCCTCTCCCCGCGCGTTGGCCGATTCATTAATGCAGCAAGCTCATGGCT
GACTAATTTTTTTTATTTATGCAGAGGCCGAGGCCGCCTCGGCCTCTGAGCTATTCCAGAAGTAGTGAGG
AGGCTTTTTTGGAGGCCTAGGCTTTTGCAAAAAGCTCCCCGTGGCACGACAGGTTTCCCGACTGGAAAGC
GGGCAGTGAGCGCAACGCAATTAATGTGAGTTAGCTCACTCATTAGGCACCCCAGGCTTTACACTTTATG
CTTCCGGCTCGTATGTTGTGTGGAATTGTGAGCGGATAACAATTTCACACAGGAAACAGCTATGACATGA
TTACGAATTTCACAAATAAAGCATTTTTTTCACTGCATTCTAGTTGTGGTTTGTCCAAACTCATCAATGT
ATCTTATCATGTCTGGATCAACTGGATAACTCAAGCTAACCAAAATCATCCCAAACTTCCCACCCCATAC
CCTATTACCACTGCCAATTACCTGTGGTTTCATTTACTCTAAACCTGTGATTCCTCTGAATTATTTTCAT
TTTAAAGAAATTGTATTTGTTAAATATGTACTACAAACTTAGTAGTTGGAAGGGCTAATTCACTCCCAAA
GAAGACAAGATATCCTTGATCTGTGGATCTACCACACACAAGGCTACTTCCCTGATTAGCAGAACTACAC
ACCAGGGCCAGGGGTCAGATATCCACTGACCTTTGGATGGTGCTACAAGCTAGTACCAGTTGAGCCAGAT
AAGGTAGAAGAGGCCAATAAAGGAGAGAACACCAGCTTGTTACACCCTGTGAGCCTGCATGGGATGGATG
ACCCGGAGAGAGAAGTGTTAGAGTGGAGGTTTGACAGCCGCCTAGCATTTCATCACGTGGCCCGAGAGCT
GCATCCGGAGTACTTCAAGAACTGCTGATATCGAGCTTGCTACAAGGGACTTTCCGCTGGGGACTTTCCA
GGGAGGCGTGGCCTGGGCGGGACTGGGGAGTGGCGAGCCCTCAGATCCTGCATATAAGCAGCTGCTTTTT
GCCTGTACTGGGTCTCTCTGGTTAGACCAGATCTGAGCCTGGGAGCTCTCTGGCTAACTAGGGAACCCAC
TGCTTAAGCCTCAATAAAGCTTGCCTTGAGTGCTTCAAGTAGTGTGTGCCCGTCTGTTGTGTGACTCTGG
TAACTAGAGATCCCTCAGACCCTTTTAGTCAGTGTGGAAAATCTCTAGCAGTGGCGCCCGAACAGGGACT
TGAAAGCGAAAGGGAAACCAGAGGAGCTCTCTCGACGCAGGACTCGGCTTGCTGAAGCGCGCACGGCAAG
AGGCGAGGGGCGGCGACTGCAGAGTACGCCAAAAATTTTGACTAGCGGAGGCTAGAAGGAGAGAGATGGG
TGCGAGAGCGTCAGTATTAAGCGGGGGAGAATTAGATCGCGATGGGAAAAAATTCGGTTAAGGCCAGGGG
GAAAGAAAAAATATAAATTAAAACATATAGTATGGGCAAGCAGGGAGCTAGAACGATTCGCAGTTAATCC
TGGCCTGTTAGAAACATCAGAAGGCTGTAGACAAATACTGGGACAGCTACAACCATCCCTTCAGACAGGA
TCAGAAGAACTTAGATCATTATATAATACAGTAGCAACCCTCTATTGTGTGCATCAAAGGATAGAGATAA
AAGACACCAAGGAAGCTTTAGACAAGATAGAGGAAGAGCAAAACAAAAGTAAGACCACCGCACAGCAAGC
GGCCGGCCGCTGATCTTCAGACCTGGAGGAGGAGATATGAGGGACAATTGGAGAAGTGAATTATATAAAT
ATAAAGTAGTAAAAATTGAACCATTAGGAGTAGCACCCACCAAGGCAAAGAGAAGAGTGGTGCAGAGAGA
AAAAAGAGCAGTGGGAATAGGAGCTTTGTTCCTTGGGTTCTTGGGAGCAGCAGGAAGCACTATGGGCGCA
GCGTCAATGACGCTGACGGTACAGGCCAGACAATTATTGTCTGGTATAGTGCAGCAGCAGAACAATTTGC
TGAGGGCTATTGAGGCGCAACAGCATCTGTTGCAACTCACAGTCTGGGGCATCAAGCAGCTCCAGGCAAG
AATCCTGGCTGTGGAAAGATACCTAAAGGATCAACAGCTCCTGGGGATTTGGGGTTGCTCTGGAAAACTC
ATTTGCACCACTGCTGTGCCTTGGAATGCTAGTTGGAGTAATAAATCTCTGGAACAGATTTGGAATCACA
CGACCTGGATGGAGTGGGACAGAGAAATTAACAATTACACAAGCTTAATACACTCCTTAATTGAAGAATC
GCAAAACCAGCAAGAAAAGAATGAACAAGAATTATTGGAATTAGATAAATGGGCAAGTTTGTGGAATTGG
TTTAACATAACAAATTGGCTGTGGTATATAAAATTATTCATAATGATAGTAGGAGGCTTGGTAGGTTTAA
GAATAGTTTTTGCTGTACTTTCTATAGTGAATAGAGTTAGGCAGGGATATTCACCATTATCGTTTCAGAC
CCACCTCCCAACCCCGAGGGGACCCGACAGGCCCGAAGGAATAGAAGAAGAAGGTGGAGAGAGAGACAGA
GACAGATCCATTCGATTAGTGAACGGATCTCGACGGTATCGCCGAATTCTCAACAATAGGCAGTATTCAT
CCACAATTTTAAAAGAAAAGGGGGGATTGGGGGGTACAGTGCAGGGGAAAGAATAGTAGACATAATAGCA
ACAGACATACAAACTAAAGAATTACAAAAACAAATTACAAAAATTCAAAATTTTCGGGTTTATTACTCGG
ACAGCAGAGATCCAGTTTGGACTAGTGGAGTTCCGCGTTACATAACTTACGCAAAATGGCCCGCCTGGCT
GACCGCCCAACGACCCCCGCCCATTGACGTCAATAATGACCAATGTTCCCATAGTAACGCCAATAGGGAC
TTTCCATTGACGTCAATGGGTGGAGTATTTACGCAAAACTGCCCACTTGGCAGTACATCAAGTGTATCAT
TTGCCAACAACGCCCCCTATTGACGTCAATGACGCAAAATGGCCCGCCTGGCATTATGCCCAGTACATGA
CCTTATGGGACTTTCCTACTTGGCAGTACATCTACGTATTAGTCATCGCTATTACCATGGTGATGCGGTT
TTGGCAGTACATCAATGGGCGTGGATAGCGGTTTGACTCACGGGGATTTCCAAGTCTCCACCCCATTGAC
GTCAATGGGAGTTTGTTTTGGCACCAAAATCAACGGGACTTTCCAAAATGTCGTAACAACTCCGCCCCAT
TGACGCAAATGGGCGGTAGGCGTGTACGGTGGGAGGTCTATATAAGCAGAGCTCGTTTAGTGAACCGTCA
GATCGCCTGGAGACGCCATCCACGCTGTTTTGACCTCCATTCAAGACACCGGCGGCCTTAATTAATGATC
AGGATCCCACCATGGACTACAAAGACCATGACGGTGATTATAAAGATCATGACATCGATTACAAGGATGA
CGATGACAAGGCAGATCTCAATGGTGGTGGTGGTGGGTCGACCATGCAGATCTTCGTGAAGACCCTGACT
GGTAAGACCATCACTCTCGAAGTGGAGCCGAGTGACACCATTGAGAATGTCAAGGCAAAGATCCAAGACA
AGGAAGGCATCCCTCCTGACCAGCAGAGGTTGATCTTTGCTGGGAAACAGCTGGAAGATGGACGCACCCT
GTCTGACTACAACATCCAGAAAGAGTCCACCCTGCACCTGGTCCTCCGTCTCAGAGGTGGTTGAGCTTAG
TAAGTAAGATCCGCCCCTCTCCCTCCCCCCCCCTAACGTTACTGGCCGAAGCCGCTTGGAATAAGGCCGG
TGTGCGTTTGTCTATATGTTATTTTCCACCATATTGCCGTCTTTTGGCAATGTGAGGGCCCGGAAACCTG
GCCCTGTCTTCTTGACGAGCATTCCTAGGGGTCTTTCCCCTCTCGCCAAAGGAATGCAAGGTCTGTTGAA
TGTCGTGAAGGAAGCAGTTCCTCTGGAAGCTTCTTGAAGACAAACAACGTCTGTAGCGACCCTTTGCAGG
CAGCGGAACCCCCCACCTGGCGACAGGTGCCTCTGCGGCCAAAAGCCACGTGTATAAGATACACCTGCAA
AGGCGGCACAACCCCAGTGCCACGTTGTGAGTTGGATAGTTGTGGAAAGAGTCAAATGGCTCTCCTCAAG
CGTATTCAACAAGGGGCTGAAGGATGCCCAGAAGGTACCCCATTGTATGGGATCTGATCTGGGGCCTCGG
TACACATGCTTTACATGTGTTTAGTCGAGGTTAAAAAAACGTCTAGGCCCCCCGAACCACGGGGACGTGG
TTTTCCTTTGAAAAACACGATGATAATATGGCCACAACCATGGCCAAGCCTTTGTCTCAAGAAGAATCCA
CCCTCATTGAAAGAGCAACGGCTACAATCAACAGCATCCCCATCTCTGAAGACTACAGCGTCGCCAGCGC
AGCTCTCTCTAGCGACGGCCGCATCTTCACTGGTGTCAATGTATATCATTTTACTGGGGGACCTTGTGCA
GAACTCGTGGTGCTGGGCACTGCTGCTGCTGCGGCAGCTGGCAACCTGACTTGTATCGTCGCGATCGGAA
ATGAGAACAGGGGCATCTTGAGCCCCTGCGGACGGTGCCGACAGGTGCTTCTCGATCTGCATCCTGGGAT
CAAAGCCATAGTGAAGGACAGTGATGGACAGCCGACGGCAGTTGGGATTCGTGAATTGCTGCCCTCTGGT
TATGTGTGGGAGGGCTAACTCGAGAGATCCTAATCAACCTCTGG
Features (pLannotate 1.2.2; 26 found; start..end, strand, type, name):
    571..681     +  CDS            nef (fragment): NEF_SIVS4 - Experimental evidence at protein level: Swiss-Prot protein existence level 1. Interferes with TCR signaling from the cell membrane. Interacts with CD247/TCRZ (TCR zeta chain) and exert potent down- regulation of cell surface TCR/CD3 complexes. From Simian immunodeficiency virus (isolate F236/smH4) (SIV-sm) (Simian immunodeficiency virus sooty mangabey monkey).
    724..904     +  LTR            5' LTR (truncated): truncated 5' long terminal repeat (LTR) from HIV-1
   1037..1141    +  promoter       AmpR promoter: bla
   1142..2002    +  CDS            AmpR: β-lactamase; bla; confers resistance to ampicillin, carbenicillin, and related antibiotics
   2173..2761    +  rep_origin     ori: high-copy-number ColE1/pMB1/pBR322/pUC origin of replication
   2944..2998    +  CDS            lacI (fragment): lac repressor; lacI; The lac repressor binds to the lac operator to inhibit transcription in E. coli. This inhibition can be relieved by adding lactose or isopropyl-β-D-thiogalactopyranoside (IPTG).
   3004..3097    +  rep_origin     SV40 ori (fragment): SV40 origin of replication
   3122..3159    +  CDS            lacI (fragment): lac repressor; lacI; The lac repressor binds to the lac operator to inhibit transcription in E. coli. This inhibition can be relieved by adding lactose or isopropyl-β-D-thiogalactopyranoside (IPTG).
   3172..3193    +  protein_bind   CAP binding site: CAP binding activates transcription in the presence of cAMP. E. coli catabolite activator protein
   3208..3238    +  promoter       lac promoter: promoter for the E. coli lac operon
   3246..3262    +  protein_bind   lac operator: The lac repressor binds to the lac operator to inhibit transcription in E. coli. This inhibition can be relieved by adding lactose or isopropyl-β-D-thiogalactopyranoside (IPTG). lac repressor encoded by lacI
   3296..3379    +  polyA_signal   SV40 poly(A) signal (fragment): SV40 polyadenylation signal
   3546..3875    +  CDS            nef (fragment): NEF_HV1BR - Experimental evidence at protein level: Swiss-Prot protein existence level 1. Extracellular Nef protein targets CD4(+) T-lymphocytes for apoptosis by interacting with CXCR4 surface receptors (PubMed:14990729). From Human immunodeficiency virus type 1 group M subtype B (isolate BRU/LAI) (HIV-1).
   3923..4180    +  LTR            5' LTR (truncated): truncated 5' long terminal repeat (LTR) from HIV-1
   4227..4352    +  misc_feature   HIV-1 Ψ: packaging signal of human immunodeficiency virus type 1
   4336..4674    +  CDS            HIV-1 gag (fragment): gag protein from human immunodeficiency virus 1; gag
   4849..5082    +  misc_feature   RRE: The Rev response element (RRE) of HIV-1 allows for Rev-dependent mRNA export from the nucleus to the cytoplasm.
   5459..5559    +  CDS            Rev (fragment): human immunodeficiency virus 1 (HIV-1) Rev protein; rev; enhances nuclear export of unspliced and incompletely spliced viral mRNAs
   5607..5724    +  misc_feature   cPPT/CTS: central polypurine tract and central termination sequence of HIV-1
   5776..6079    +  enhancer       CMV enhancer: human cytomegalovirus immediate early enhancer
   6080..6283    +  promoter       CMV promoter: human cytomegalovirus (CMV) immediate early promoter
   6385..6450    +  CDS            3xFLAG: three tandem FLAG® epitope tags, followed by an enterokinase cleavage site
   6484..6711    +  CDS            ubiquitin: human ubiquitin C; Homo sapiens UBC
   6734..7319    +  misc_feature   IRES2: internal ribosome entry site (IRES) of the encephalomyocarditis virus (EMCV)
   7320..7718    +  CDS            BSD: blasticidin S deaminase; Aspergillus terreus BSD; confers resistance to blasticidin
   7732..576     +  misc_feature   WPRE (across the origin): woodchuck hepatitis virus posttranscriptional regulatory element
