[The description below was written by a language model from this plasmid's Addgene catalogue record and pLannotate feature annotations shown in this document.]
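Description:
GP734 is a lentiviral transfer plasmid built on a pHAGE-type ("Phage lentivirus") HIV-1-derived backbone for expressing FLAG-tagged ubiquitin in mammalian cells. It is propagated in E. coli through a high-copy ColE1/pUC origin with ampicillin selection from the bla gene. The record lists a recombination-reduced stable strain as the growth host, which is a common choice for plasmids carrying repeated LTR sequences. The annotated viral elements are two truncated HIV-1 LTRs, the Ψ packaging signal with an adjoining gag fragment, the Rev response element, and the cPPT/CTS. Together these allow the genomic RNA to be exported, packaged, reverse transcribed and integrated when packaging and envelope functions are supplied in trans. Short nef, rev, lacI, lac promoter/operator and SV40 fragments are also annotated and appear to be backbone remnants rather than functional parts.

The payload is a single bicistronic cassette driven by the CMV immediate-early enhancer and promoter. A 3xFLAG epitope lies upstream of a single wild-type ubiquitin coding sequence, placing the tag at the N terminus. This is followed by an EMCV IRES and the blasticidin S deaminase gene, so blasticidin resistance is translated from the same transcript as the tagged ubiquitin. A WPRE downstream, spanning the numbering origin of the circular map, enhances transcript stability and expression. The catalogue gives the insert species as mouse, whereas the automated annotation matches it to human ubiquitin C; ubiquitin is highly conserved, which may explain this. The associated publication concerns ubiquitin, Smoothened, intraflagellar transport and Hedgehog signaling. The construct suits generating blasticidin-selected cell populations that express epitope-tagged ubiquitin, for example to detect or purify ubiquitinated proteins via the FLAG tag.
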