Addgene plasmid #164527: GP734
Purpose: Expresses Flag-Ub
Depositing lab: Gregory Pazour. Depositing organization: University of Massachusetts, Worcester. Publication: Ubiquitin links smoothened to intraflagellar transport to regulate Hedgehog signaling. Desai PB, Stuck MW, Lv B, Pazour GJ. J Cell Biol. 2020 Jul 6;219(7). pii: 151798. doi: 10.1083/jcb.201912104. PubMed 32435793.
Backbone
  Vector backbone: Phage lentivirus
  Vector type: Lentiviral
  Selectable markers: Blasticidin
Growth in bacteria
  Bacterial resistance: Ampicillin, 100 μg/mL
  Growth temperature: 37°C
  Growth strain: NEB Stable
  Copy number: High Copy
Gene/Insert
  Gene/Insert name: Ubiquitin
  Species: M. musculus (mouse)
  Mutation: WT
  Promoter: CMV
  Tag / fusion protein: FLAG (N terminal on insert); Ub (C terminal on insert)
  Cloning method: Gibson Cloning
Terms and licenses: Academic/Nonprofit Terms; Industry Terms: Not Available to Industry
How to cite: GP734 was a gift from Gregory Pazour (Addgene plasmid # 164527 ; http://n2t.net/addgene:164527 ; RRID:Addgene_164527)
